>Addgene plasmid #148266 | pnEA-NpM-DmCUP_325-376-R336E-GB1_AA | depositor full sequence | sequence record 290714 | Full Sequence
TTCTTGAAGACGAAAGGGCCTCGTGATACGCCTATTTTTATAGGTTAATGTCATGATAATAATGGTTTCT
TAGACGTCAGGTGGCACTTTTCGGGGAAATGTGCGCGGAACCCCTATTTGTTTATTTTTCTAAATACATT
CAAATATGTATCCGCTCATGAGACAATAACCCTGATAAATGCTTCAATAATATTGAAAAAGGAAGAGTAT
GAGTATTCAACATTTCCGTGTCGCCCTTATTCCCTTTTTTGCGGCATTTTGCCTTCCTGTTTTTGCTCAC
CCAGAAACGCTGGTGAAAGTAAAAGATGCTGAAGATCAGTTGGGTGCACGAGTGGGTTACATCGAACTGG
ATCTCAACAGCGGTAAGATCCTTGAGAGTTTTCGCCCCGAAGAACGTTTTCCAATGATGAGCACTTTTAA
AGTTCTGCTATGTGGCGCGGTATTATCCCGTGTTGACGCCGGGCAAGAGCAACTCGGTCGCCGCATACAC
TATTCTCAGAATGACTTGGTTGAGTACTCACCAGTCACAGAAAAGCATCTTACGGATGGCATGACAGTAA
GAGAATTATGCAGTGCTGCCATAACCATGAGTGATAACACTGCGGCCAACTTACTTCTGACAACGATCGG
AGGACCGAAGGAGCTAACCGCTTTTTTGCACAACATGGGGGATCATGTAACTCGCCTTGATCGTTGGGAA
CCGGAGCTGAATGAAGCCATACCAAACGACGAGCGTGACACCACGATGCCTGCAGCAATGGCAACAACGT
TGCGCAAACTATTAACTGGCGAACTACTTACTCTAGCTTCCCGGCAACAATTAATAGACTGGATGGAGGC
GGATAAAGTTGCAGGACCACTTCTGCGCTCGGCCCTTCCGGCTGGCTGGTTTATTGCTGATAAATCTGGA
GCCGGTGAGCGTGGGTCTCGCGGTATCATTGCAGCACTGGGGCCAGATGGTAAGCCCTCCCGTATCGTAG
TTATCTACACGACGGGGAGTCAGGCAACTATGGATGAACGAAATAGACAGATCGCTGAGATAGGTGCCTC
ACTGATTAAGCATTGGTAACTGTCAGACCAAGTTTACTCATATATACTTTAGATTGATTTAAAACTTCAT
TTTTAATTTAAAAGGATCTAGGTGAAGATCCTTTTTGATAATCTCATGACCAAAATCCCTTAACGTGAGT
TTTCGTTCCACTGAGCGTCAGACCCCGTAGAAAAGATCAAAGGATCTTCTTGAGATCCTTTTTTTCTGCG
CGTAATCTGCTGCTTGCAAACAAAAAAACCACCGCTACCAGCGGTGGTTTGTTTGCCGGATCAAGAGCTA
CCAACTCTTTTTCCGAAGGTAACTGGCTTCAGCAGAGCGCAGATACCAAATACTGTCCTTCTAGTGTAGC
CGTAGTTAGGCCACCACTTCAAGAACTCTGTAGCACCGCCTACATACCTCGCTCTGCTAATCCTGTTACC
AGTGGCTGCTGCCAGTGGCGATAAGTCGTGTCTTACCGGGTTGGACTCAAGACGATAGTTACCGGATAAG
GCGCAGCGGTCGGGCTGAACGGGGGGTTCGTGCACACAGCCCAGCTTGGAGCGAACGACCTACACCGAAC
TGAGATACCTACAGCGTGAGCTATGAGAAAGCGCCACGCTTCCCGAAGGGAGAAAGGCGGACAGGTATCC
GGTAAGCGGCAGGGTCGGAACAGGAGAGCGCACGAGGGAGCTTCCAGGGGGAAACGCCTGGTATCTTTAT
AGTCCTGTCGGGTTTCGCCACCTCTGACTTGAGCGTCGATTTTTGTGATGCTCGTCAGGGGGGCGGAGCC
TATGGAAAAACGCCAGCAACGCGGCCTTTTTACGGTTCCTGGCCTTTTGCTGGCCTTTTGCTCACATGTT
CTTTCCTGCGTTATCCCCTGATTCTGTGGATAACCGTATTACCGCCTTTGAGTGAGCTGATACCGCTCGC
CGCAGCCGAACGACCGAGCGCAGCGAGTCAGTGAGCGAGGAAGCGGAAGAGCGCCTGATGCGGTATTTTC
TCCTTACGCATCTGTGCGGTATTTCACACCGCATATATGGTGCACTCTCAGTACAATCTGCTCTGATGCC
GCATAGTTAAGCCAGTATACACTCCGCTATCGCTACGTGACTGGGTCATGGCTGCGCCCCGACACCCGCC
AACACCCGCTGACGCGCCCTGACGGGCTTGTCTGCTCCCGGCATCCGCTTACAGACAAGCTGTGACCGTC
TCCGGGAGCTGCATGTGTCAGAGGTTTTCACCGTCATCACCGAAACGCGCGAGGCAGCTGCGGTAAAGCT
CATCAGCGTGGTCGTGAAGCGATTCACAGATGTCTGCCTGTTCATCCGCGTCCAGCTCGTTGAGTTTCTC
CAGAAGCGTTAATGTCTGGCTTCTGATAAAGCGGGCCATGTTAAGGGCGGTTTTTTCCTGTTTGGTCACT
GATGCCTCCGTGTAAGGGGGATTTCTGTTCATGGGGGTAATGATACCGATGAAACGAGAGAGGATGCTCA
CGATACGGGTTACTGATGATGAACATGCCCGGTTACTGGAACGTTGTGAGGGTAAACAACTGGCGGTATG
GATGCGGCGGGACCAGAGAAAAATCACTCAGGGTCAATGCCAGCGCTTCGTTAATACAGATGTAGGTGTT
CCACAGGGTAGCCAGCAGCATCCTGCGATGCAGATCCGGAACATAATGGTGCAGGGCGCTGACTTCCGCG
TTTCCAGACTTTACGAAACACGGAAACCGAAGACCATTCATGTTGTTGCTCAGGTCGCAGACGTTTTGCA
GCAGCAGTCGCTTCACGTTCGCTCGCGTATCGGTGATTCATTCTGCTAACCAGTAAGGCAACCCCGCCAG
CCTAGCCGGGTCCTCAACGACAGGAGCACGATCATGCGCACCCGTGGCCAGGACCCAACGCTGCCCGAGA
TGCGCCGCGTGCGGCTGCTGGAGATGGCGGACGCGATGGATATGTTCTGCCAAGGGTTGGTTTGCGCATT
CACAGTTCTCCGCAAGAATTGATTGGCTCCAATTCTTGGAGTGGTGAATCCGTTAGCGAGGTGCCGCCGG
CTTCCATTCAGGTCGAGGTGGCCCGGCTCCATGCACCGCGACGCAACGCGGGGAGGCAGACAAGGTATAG
GGCGGCGCCTACAATCCATGCCAACCCGTTCCATGTGCTCGCCGAGGCGGCATAAATCGCCGTGACGATC
AGCGGTCCAGTGATCGAAGTTAGGCTGGTAAGAGCCGCGAGCGATCCTTGAAGCTGTCCCTGATGGTCGT
CATCTACCTGCCTGGACAGCATGGCCTGCAACGCGGGCATCCCGATGCCGCCGGAAGCGAGAAGAATCAT
AATGGGGAAGGCCATCCAGCCTCGCGTCGCGAACGCCAGCAAGACGTAGCCCAGCGCGTCGGCCGCCATG
CCGGCGATAATGGCCTGCTTCTCGCCGAAACGTTTGGTGGCGGGACCAGTGACGAAGGCTTGAGCGAGGG
CGTGCAAGATTCCGAATACCGCAAGCGACAGGCCGATCATCGTCGCGCTCCAGCGAAAGCGGTCCTCGCC
GAAAATGACCCAGAGCGCTGCCGGCACCTGTCCTACGAGTTGCATGATAAAGAAGACAGTCATAAGTGCG
GCGACGATAGTCATGCCCCGCGCCCACCGGAAGGAGCTGACTGGGTTGAAGGCTCTCAAGGGCATCGGTC
GAGATCCCGGTGCCTAATGAGTGAGCTAACTTACATTAATTGCGTTGCGCTCACTGCCCGCTTTCCAGTC
GGGAAACCTGTCGTGCCAGCTGCATTAATGAATCGGCCAACGCGCGGGGAGAGGCGGTTTGCGTATTGGG
CGCCAGGGTGGTTTTTCTTTTCACCAGTGAGACGGGCAACAGCTGATTGCCCTTCACCGCCTGGCCCTGA
GAGAGTTGCAGCAAGCGGTCCACGCTGGTTTGCCCCAGCAGGCGAAAATCCTGTTTGATGGTGGTTAACG
GCGGGATATAACATGAGCTGTCTTCGGTATCGTCGTATCCCACTACCGAGATATCCGCACCAACGCGCAG
CCCGGACTCGGTAATGGCGCGCATTGCGCCCAGCGCCATCTGATCGTTGGCAACCAGCATCGCAGTGGGA
ACGATGCCCTCATTCAGCATTTGCATGGTTTGTTGAAAACCGGACATGGCACTCCAGTCGCCTTCCCGTT
CCGCTATCGGCTGAATTTGATTGCGAGTGAGATATTTATGCCAGCCAGCCAGACGCAGACGCGCCGAGAC
AGAACTTAATGGGCCCGCTAACAGCGCGATTTGCTGGTGACCCAATGCGACCAGATGCTCCACGCCCAGT
CGCGTACCGTCTTCATGGGAGAAAATAATACTGTTGATGGGTGTCTGGTCAGAGACATCAAGAAATAACG
CCGGAACATTAGTGCAGGCAGCTTCCACAGCAATGGCATCCTGGTCATCCAGCGGATAGTTAATGATCAG
CCCACTGACGCGTTGCGCGAGAAGATTGTGCACCGCCGCTTTACAGGCTTCGACGCCGCTTCGTTCTACC
ATCGACACCACCACGCTGGCACCCAGTTGATCGGCGCGAGATTTAATCGCCGCGACAATTTGCGACGGCG
CGTGCAGGGCCAGACTGGAGGTGGCAACGCCAATCAGCAACGACTGTTTGCCCGCCAGTTGTTGTGCCAC
GCGGTTGGGAATGTAATTCAGCTCCGCCATCGCCGCTTCCACTTTTTCCCGCGTTTTCGCAGAAACGTGG
CTGGCCTGGTTCACCACGCGGGAAACGGTCTGATAAGAGACACCGGCATACTCTGCGACATCGTATAACG
TTACTGGTTTCACATTCACCACCCTGAATTGACTCTCTTCCGGGCGCTATCATGCCATACCGCGAAAGGT
TTTGCGCCATTCGATGGTGTCCGGGATCTCGACGCTCTCCCTTATGCGACTCCTGCATTAGGAAGCAGCC
CAGTAGTAGGTTGAGGCCGTTGAGCACCGCCGCCGCAAGGAATGGTGCATGCAAGGAGATGGCGCCCAAC
AGTCCCCCGGCCACGGGGCCTGCCACCATACCCACGCCGAAACAAGCGCTCATGAGCCCGAAGTGGCGAG
CCCGATCTTCCCCATCGGTGATGTCGGCGATATAGGCGCCAGCAACCGCACCTGTGGCGCCGGTGATGCC
GGCCACGATGCGTCCGGCGTAGAGGATCGAGATCTCGATCCCGCGAAATTAATACGACTCACTATAGGGG
AATTGTGAGCGGATAACAATTCCCCACTAGTAATAATTTTGTTTAACTTTAAGAAGGAGATATACCATGG
AAACTGAAGAAGGTAAACTGGTAATCTGGATTAACGGCGATAAAGGCTATAACGGTCTCGCTGAAGTCGG
TAAGAAATTCGAGAAAGATACCGGAATTAAAGTCACCGTTGAGCATCCGGATAAACTGGAAGAGAAATTC
CCACAGGTTGCGGCAACTGGCGATGGCCCTGACATTATCTTCTGGGCACACGACCGCTTTGGTGGCTACG
CTCAATCTGGCCTGTTGGCTGAAATCACCCCGGACAAAGCGTTCCAGGACAAGCTGTATCCGTTTACCTG
GGATGCCGTACGTTACAACGGCAAGCTGATTGCTTACCCGATCGCTGTTGAAGCGTTATCGCTGATTTAT
AACAAAGACCTGCTGCCGAACCCGCCAAAAACCTGGGAAGAGATCCCGGCGCTGGATAAAGAACTGAAAG
CGAAAGGTAAGAGCGCCCTGATGTTCAACCTGCAAGAACCGTACTTCACCTGGCCGCTGATTGCTGCTGA
CGGGGGTTATGCGTTCAAGTATGAAAACGGCAAGTACGACATTAAAGACGTGGGCGTGGATAACGCTGGC
GCGAAAGCGGGTCTGACCTTCCTGGTTGACCTGATTAAAAACAAACACATGAATGCAGACACCGATTACT
CCATCGCAGAAGCTGCCTTTAATAAAGGCGAAACAGCGATGACCATCAACGGCCCGTGGGCATGGTCCAA
CATCGACACCAGCAAAGTGAATTATGGTGTAACGGTACTGCCGACCTTCAAGGGTCAACCATCCAAACCG
TTCGTTGGCGTGCTGAGCGCAGGTATTAACGCCGCCAGTCCGAACAAAGAGCTGGCAAAAGAGTTCCTCG
AAAACTATCTGCTGACTGATGAAGGTCTGGAAGCGGTTAATAAAGACAAACCGCTGGGTGCCGTAGCGCT
GAAGTCTTACGAGGAAGAGTTGGCGAAAGATCCACGTATTGCCGCCACGATGGAAAACGCCCAGAAAGGT
GAAATCATGCCGAACATCCCGCAGATGTCCGCTTTCTGGTATGCCGTGCGTACTGCGGTGATCAACGCCG
CCAGCGGTCGTCAGACTGTCGATGAAGCCCTTAAAGACGCGCAGACTGGTACCGGCAGCGGCCTGGAAGT
TCTGTTCCAGGGGCCCCATATGAAGAGCTATACCCGCTCCCGCCTGATGGACATTGAGAACGGGATGTTC
AATGCCCTGATGCACAGGTCCAAGGAGAGCTTTGTGATGCCTCGCATCGCCACCTGCGACGACATTGAGT
TGGAGGGAAGGCTTCGCCGCATGAATATTTGGCGCACCGCTAGCATGCAGTACAAACTTATCCTGAACGG
TAAAACCCTGAAAGGTGAAACCACCACCGAAGCTGTTGACGCTGCTACCGCGGAAAAAGTTTTCAAACAG
TACGCTAACGACAACGGTGTTGACGGTGAATGGACCTACGACGACGCTACCAAAACCTACACCGTAACGG
AATGAGTTGGCTGCTGCCACCGCTGAGCAATAACTAGCATAACCCCTTGGGGCCTCTAAACGGGTCTTGA
GGGGTTTTTTGCTGAAAGGAGGAACTATATCCGGATATCCCGCAAGAGGCCCGGCAGTACCGGCATAACC
AAGCCTATGCCTACAGCATCCAGGGTGACGGTGCCGAGGATGACGATGAGCGCATTGTTAGATTTCATAC
ACGGTGCCTGACTGCGTTAGCAATTTAACTGTGATAAACTACCGCATTAAAGCTTATCGATGATAAGCTG
TCAAACATGAGAA
Features (pLannotate 1.2.2; 21 found; start..end, strand, type, name):
    104..208     +  promoter       AmpR promoter: bla
    209..1069    +  CDS            AmpR: β-lactamase; bla; confers resistance to ampicillin, carbenicillin, and related antibiotics
   1240..1828    +  rep_origin     ori: high-copy-number ColE1/pMB1/pBR322/pUC origin of replication
   2014..2156    -  misc_feature   bom: basis of mobility region from pBR322
   2258..2449    -  CDS            rop: Rop protein, which maintains plasmids at low copy number; rop
   2466..2846    +  CDS            YPB1_ECOLX: Protein predicted: Swiss-Prot protein existence level 4. From Escherichia coli.
   3088..3712    -  CDS            TcR (fragment): tetracycline efflux protein; tet; confers resistance to tetracycline
   3727..3748    -  protein_bind   CAP binding site: CAP binding activates transcription in the presence of cAMP. E. coli catabolite activator protein
   3761..4843    -  CDS            lacI: lac repressor; lacI; The lac repressor binds to the lac operator to inhibit transcription in E. coli. This inhibition can be relieved by adding lactose or isopropyl-β-D-thiogalactopyranoside (IPTG).
   4844..4921    -  promoter       lacI promoter: lacI
   4929..5208    -  CDS            TcR (fragment): tetracycline efflux protein; tet; confers resistance to tetracycline
   5230..5248    +  promoter       T7 promoter: promoter for bacteriophage T7 RNA polymerase
   5249..5273    +  protein_bind   lac operator: The lac repressor binds to the lac operator to inhibit transcription in E. coli. This inhibition can be relieved by adding lactose or isopropyl-β-D-thiogalactopyranoside (IPTG). lac repressor encoded by lacI
   5288..5310    +  RBS            RBS: efficient ribosome binding site from bacteriophage T7 gene 10 (Olins and Rangwala, 1989)
   5321..6417    +  CDS            MBP (fragment): maltose binding protein from E. coli; malE (mutated); This version of the gene does not encode a signal sequence, so MBP will remain in the cytosol.
   6463..6621    +  CDS            cup (fragment): CUP_DROME - Also known as fs(2)cup. Experimental evidence at protein level: Swiss-Prot protein existence level 1. Adapter protein that plays a central role in localization of transcripts in the oocyte and in young embryos (PubMed:9118812). Maintains RNA targets in a repressed state by promoting their deadenylation and protects deadenylated mRNAs from further degradation (PubMed:21937713). Binds to and recruits eIF-4E to the 3'-UTR of some mRNA targets which prevents interaction between eIF4E1 and eIF4G (PubMed:14685270, PubMed:15465908, PubMed:21081899). This may contribute to translational re
   6631..6788    +  CDS            GB1 (fragment): B1 domain of Streptococcal protein G effective as a solubilizing fusion partner (Cheng and Patel, 2004)
   6793..6816    +  CDS            SET1 (fragment): solubility-enhancement tag derived from T7 phage gene 10B
   6824..6871    +  terminator     T7 terminator: transcription terminator for bacteriophage T7 RNA polymerase
   6894..6998    -  CDS            TcR (fragment): tetracycline efflux protein; tet; confers resistance to tetracycline
   7046..7074    -  promoter       tet promoter: E. coli promoter for tetracycline efflux protein gene
