[The description below was written by a language model from this plasmid's Addgene catalogue record and pLannotate feature annotations shown in this document.]
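Description:
pnEA-NpM-DmCUP_325-376-R336E-GB1_AA is a 7,083 nt bacterial expression plasmid for producing a short fragment of the Drosophila melanogaster protein Cup, residues 325–376 carrying an R336E substitution. The catalogue lists the backbone as unknown, but the annotated features show a pBR322/pET-like architecture: a ColE1/pMB1-type origin accompanied by the bom mobilisation region and the rop gene, which keeps copy number low (consistent with the "low copy" entry), and a β-lactamase gene under its own promoter for ampicillin selection. Several non-contiguous fragments of the tetracycline efflux gene and its promoter are remnants of the parental vector, interrupted by the expression cassette and the lacI unit, and should not be taken as a functional marker.

Expression is driven by a T7 promoter followed by a lac operator and the phage T7 gene 10 ribosome binding site, with a plasmid-borne lacI gene supplying repressor. Transcription is therefore IPTG-inducible and requires a host that provides T7 RNA polymerase, and it ends at a T7 terminator. The annotated coding elements lie in series: an N-terminal maltose binding protein lacking its signal sequence (so it remains cytosolic), the Cup fragment, and a C-terminal GB1 domain of streptococcal protein G, a solubility-enhancing partner. A short match to the SET1 solubility tag is annotated just downstream. Flanking a small peptide with MBP and GB1 is a common way to improve its solubility and stability, and MBP can also serve as an affinity purification handle. Any linker or protease site between the modules is not annotated.

Cup binds eIF4E and blocks its interaction with eIF4G. The associated study concerns the architecture of 4E-BP translational inhibitors bound to eIF4E, which suggests recombinant protein for binding or structural work. The record does not state the mutation's effect.
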