Addgene plasmid #148266: pnEA-NpM-DmCUP_325-376-R336E-GB1_AA
Purpose: Bacterial Expression of DmCup_325-376-R336E
Depositing lab: Elisa Izaurralde. Depositing organization: Max Planck Institute for Developmental Biology. Publication: Molecular architecture of 4E-BP translational inhibitors bound to eIF4E. Peter D, Igreja C, Weber R, Wohlbold L, Weiler C, Ebertsch L, Weichenrieder O, Izaurralde E. Mol Cell. 2015 Mar 19;57(6):1074-87. doi: 10.1016/j.molcel.2015.01.017. Epub 2015 Feb 19. PubMed 25702871.
Backbone
  Vector backbone: Unknown
  Vector type: Bacterial Expression
Growth in bacteria
  Bacterial resistance: Ampicillin, 100 μg/mL
  Growth temperature: 37°C
  Growth strain: DH5alpha
  Copy number: Low Copy
Gene/Insert
  Gene/Insert name: DmCup_325-376-R336E
  Species: D. melanogaster (fly)
  Entrez Gene: cup (a.k.a. Dmel_CG11181, CG11181, CUP, Cup, DmCup, Dmel\CG11181, fs(1)cup, fs(2)cup, i239)
  Cloning method: Unknown
Terms and licenses: Academic/Nonprofit Terms; Industry Terms: Not Available to Industry
Depositor comments: ATTENTION: new reference, that is NOT the same reference as our full length clone has. NCBI:NM_078769.3 (length AA 1117) Plasmids from this collection were made available to the research community and donated after the lab closed. Please note that the sequence provided by the depositing laboratory may be theoretical/predicted or based on Sanger sequencing results. There may be discrepancies between sequencing results obtained by Addgene and the depositor sequence. If an Addgene verified sequence is not available, please contact before placing your order to request that our lab fully sequence the plasmid.
How to cite: pnEA-NpM-DmCUP_325-376-R336E-GB1_AA was a gift from Elisa Izaurralde (Addgene plasmid # 148266 ; http://n2t.net/addgene:148266 ; RRID:Addgene_148266)
